Addgene plasmid #90910: TGIF2 A11.3 gRNA
Purpose: 3rd generation lentiviral gRNA plasmid targeting human TGIF2
Depositing lab: Iain Cheeseman. Depositing organization: Whitehead Institute for Biomedical Research. Publication: Large-Scale Analysis of CRISPR/Cas9 Cell-Cycle Knockouts Reveals the Diversity of p53-Dependent Responses to Cell-Cycle Defects. McKinley KL, Cheeseman IM. Dev Cell. 2017 Feb 27;40(4):405-420.e2. doi: 10.1016/j.devcel.2017.01.012. Epub 2017 Feb 16. PubMed 28216383.
Backbone
  Vector backbone: pLenti-sgRNA
  Backbone manufacturer: Eric Lander & David Sabatini labs (Addgene plasmid #71409)
  Backbone size w/o insert (bp): 9151
  Vector type: Lentiviral, CRISPR
  Selectable markers: Puromycin
Growth in bacteria
  Bacterial resistance: Ampicillin, 100 μg/mL
  Growth temperature: 37°C
  Growth strain: NEB Stable
  Copy number: Unknown
Gene/Insert
  Gene/Insert name: TGIF2 (Guide Designation A11.3) (alt name: pKMKO series)
  gRNA/shRNA sequence: CACCGCGCTTCCTTTTGCCCGCCA
  Species: H. sapiens (human)
  Promoter: U6
  Cloning method: Restriction Enzyme; 5′ cloning site BsmBI (destroyed during cloning); 3′ cloning site BsmBI (destroyed during cloning)
  Sequencing primers: 5′ hU6-F (5'-GAGGGCCTATTTCCCATGATT-3'); 3′ EF1a-R (5'-CACGGCGACTACTGCACTTA-3')
Terms and licenses: Academic/Nonprofit Terms; Industry Terms: Not Available to Industry
Depositor comments: Please note that gRNA target sequence listed is not strictly the 20nt spacer sequence, but also contains the 5' BsmBI overhang. For more information about knockout human cell lines generated using this plasmid, please see http://cellcycleknockouts.wi.mit.edu/ .
How to cite: TGIF2 A11.3 gRNA was a gift from Iain Cheeseman (Addgene plasmid # 90910 ; http://n2t.net/addgene:90910 ; RRID:Addgene_90910)
