[The description below was written by a language model from this plasmid's Addgene catalogue record and pLannotate feature annotations shown in this document.]
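Description:
TGIF2 A11.3 gRNA is a third-generation lentiviral CRISPR guide plasmid built on the pLenti-sgRNA backbone and designed to target the human TGIF2 gene. It is propagated in E. coli through a high-copy ColE1/pUC-type origin with ampicillin resistance (β-lactamase). An f1 origin and remnants of a cloning-vector lac/lacZα region flanked by T3 and T7 promoters are also annotated in the bacterial portion. The catalogue lists the empty backbone as 9,151 bp, whereas the sequenced plasmid is 7,301 nt. The record does not explain the difference, though it would fit loss of a stuffer fragment when the guide was inserted.

The lentiviral transfer cassette starts with an RSV promoter fused to a truncated HIV-1 5' LTR, which makes genomic RNA production Tat-independent. This is followed by the Ψ packaging signal with a partial gag sequence and the Rev response element, and the cassette ends in a ΔU3 self-inactivating 3' LTR with a downstream SV40 poly(A) signal. Within this unit, a human U6 RNA polymerase III promoter drives the TGIF2-specific spacer fused to the Streptococcus pyogenes sgRNA scaffold (annotated as a tracrRNA fragment). The spacer was cloned between BsmBI sites that were destroyed in the process. A cPPT/CTS element comes next, followed by an EF-1α core promoter driving puromycin N-acetyltransferase for selection of transduced mammalian cells. A WPRE then enhances transcript expression.

No Cas9 is encoded, so the nuclease must be supplied separately in the target cells. The plasmid belongs to a guide series used for large-scale knockout analysis of cell-cycle genes in human cell lines.
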