Features (pLannotate 1.2.2; 28 found; start..end, strand, type, name):
      1..35      +  rep_origin     RSF ori (fragment): Plasmids containing the RSF 1030 origin of replication can be propagated in E. coli cells that contain additional plasmids with compatible origins.
     37..129     +  CDS            lacI (fragment): lac repressor; lacI; The lac repressor binds to the lac operator to inhibit transcription in E. coli. This inhibition can be relieved by adding lactose or isopropyl-β-D-thiogalactopyranoside (IPTG).
    142..163     +  protein_bind   CAP binding site: CAP binding activates transcription in the presence of cAMP. E. coli catabolite activator protein
    178..208     +  promoter       lac promoter: promoter for the E. coli lac operon
    216..232     +  protein_bind   lac operator: The lac repressor binds to the lac operator to inhibit transcription in E. coli. This inhibition can be relieved by adding lactose or isopropyl-β-D-thiogalactopyranoside (IPTG). lac repressor encoded by lacI
    277..295     +  promoter       T3 promoter: promoter for bacteriophage T3 RNA polymerase
    323..549     +  promoter       RSV promoter: Rous sarcoma virus enhancer/promoter
    550..730     +  LTR            5' LTR (truncated): truncated 5' long terminal repeat (LTR) from HIV-1
    777..902     +  misc_feature   HIV-1 Ψ: packaging signal of human immunodeficiency virus type 1
    886..1249    +  CDS            HIV-1 gag (fragment): gag protein from human immunodeficiency virus 1; gag
   1395..1628    +  misc_feature   RRE: The Rev response element (RRE) of HIV-1 allows for Rev-dependent mRNA export from the nucleus to the cytoplasm.
   2005..2031    +  CDS            Rev (fragment): human immunodeficiency virus 1 (HIV-1) Rev protein; rev; enhances nuclear export of unspliced and incompletely spliced viral mRNAs
   2035..2275    +  promoter       U6 promoter: RNA polymerase III promoter for human U6 snRNA
   2322..2389    +  misc_RNA       tracrRNA (fragment): trans-activating CRISPR RNA for the Streptococcus pyogenes CRISPR/Cas9 system
   2438..2555    +  misc_feature   cPPT/CTS: central polypurine tract and central termination sequence of HIV-1
   2624..2835    +  promoter       EF-1α core promoter: core promoter for human elongation factor EF-1α
   2861..3460    +  CDS            PuroR (fragment): puromycin N-acetyltransferase; pac from Streptomyces; confers resistance to puromycin
   3476..4064    +  misc_feature   WPRE: woodchuck hepatitis virus posttranscriptional regulatory element
   4115..4134    +  misc_feature   cPPT/CTS (fragment): central polypurine tract and central termination sequence of HIV-1
   4136..4369    +  LTR            3' LTR (ΔU3): self-inactivating 3' long terminal repeat (LTR) from HIV-1
   4447..4568    +  polyA_signal   SV40 poly(A) signal: SV40 polyadenylation signal
   4608..4743    +  rep_origin     SV40 ori: SV40 origin of replication
   4764..4782    -  promoter       T7 promoter: promoter for bacteriophage T7 RNA polymerase
   4790..4945    +  CDS            lacZα (fragment): LacZα fragment of β-galactosidase; lacZ fragment
   4950..5378    +  rep_origin     f1 ori (sequence partly withheld): f1 bacteriophage origin of replication; arrow indicates direction of (+) strand synthesis
   5431..5535    +  promoter       AmpR promoter: bla
   5536..6396    +  CDS            AmpR: β-lactamase; bla; confers resistance to ampicillin, carbenicillin, and related antibiotics
   6567..7155    +  rep_origin     ori: high-copy-number ColE1/pMB1/pBR322/pUC origin of replication
>Addgene plasmid #90910 | TGIF2 A11.3 gRNA | addgene full sequence | sequence record 189884 | Addgene NGS Result
CGAGCGCAGCGAGTCAGTGAGCGAGGAAGCGGAAGAGCGCCCAATACGCAAACCGCCTCTCCCCGCGCGT
TGGCCGATTCATTAATGCAGCTGGCACGACAGGTTTCCCGACTGGAAAGCGGGCAGTGAGCGCAACGCAA
TTAATGTGAGTTAGCTCACTCATTAGGCACCCCAGGCTTTACACTTTATGCTTCCGGCTCGTATGTTGTG
TGGAATTGTGAGCGGATAACAATTTCACACAGGAAACAGCTATGACCATGATTACGCCAAGCGCGCAATT
AACCCTCACTAAAGGGAACAAAAGCTGGAGCTGCAAGCTTAATGTAGTCTTATGCAATACTCTTGTAGTC
TTGCAACATGGTAACGATGAGTTAGCAACATGCCTTACAAGGAGAGAAAAAGCACCGTGCATGCCGATTG
GTGGAAGTAAGGTGGTACGATCGTGCCTTATTAGGAAGGCAACAGACGGGTCTGACATGGATTGGACGAA
CCACTGAATTGCCGCATTGCAGAGATATTGTATTTAAGTGCCTAGCTCGATACATAAACGGGTCTCTCTG
GTTAGACCAGATCTGAGCCTGGGAGCTCTCTGGCTAACTAGGGAACCCACTGCTTAAGCCTCAATAAAGC
TTGCCTTGAGTGCTTCAAGTAGTGTGTGCCCGTCTGTTGTGTGACTCTGGTAACTAGAGATCCCTCAGAC
CCTTTTAGTCAGTGTGGAAAATCTCTAGCAGTGGCGCCCGAACAGGGACTTGAAAGCGAAAGGGAAACCA
GAGGAGCTCTCTCGACGCAGGACTCGGCTTGCTGAAGCGCGCACGGCAAGAGGCGAGGGGCGGCGACTGG
TGAGTACGCCAAAAATTTTGACTAGCGGAGGCTAGAAGGAGAGAGATGGGTGCGAGAGCGTCAGTATTAA
GCGGGGGAGAATTAGATCGCGATGGGAAAAAATTCGGTTAAGGCCAGGGGGAAAGAAAAAATATAAATTA
AAACATATAGTATGGGCAAGCAGGGAGCTAGAACGATTCGCAGTTAATCCTGGCCTGTTAGAAACATCAG
AAGGCTGTAGACAAATACTGGGACAGCTACAACCATCCCTTCAGACAGGATCAGAAGAACTTAGATCATT
ATATAATACAGTAGCAACCCTCTATTGTGTGCATCAAAGGATAGAGATAAAAGACACCAAGGAAGCTTTA
GACAAGATAGAGGAAGAGCAAAACAAAAGTAAGACCACCGCACAGCAAGCGGCCGCTGATCTTCAGACCT
GGAGGAGGAGATATGAGGGACAATTGGAGAAGTGAATTATATAAATATAAAGTAGTAAAAATTGAACCAT
TAGGAGTAGCACCCACCAAGGCAAAGAGAAGAGTGGTGCAGAGAGAAAAAAGAGCAGTGGGAATAGGAGC
TTTGTTCCTTGGGTTCTTGGGAGCAGCAGGAAGCACTATGGGCGCAGCGTCAATGACGCTGACGGTACAG
GCCAGACAATTATTGTCTGGTATAGTGCAGCAGCAGAACAATTTGCTGAGGGCTATTGAGGCGCAACAGC
ATCTGTTGCAACTCACAGTCTGGGGCATCAAGCAGCTCCAGGCAAGAATCCTGGCTGTGGAAAGATACCT
AAAGGATCAACAGCTCCTGGGGATTTGGGGTTGCTCTGGAAAACTCATTTGCACCACTGCTGTGCCTTGG
AATGCTAGTTGGAGTAATAAATCTCTGGAACAGATTTGGAATCACACGACCTGGATGGAGTGGGACAGAG
AAATTAACAATTACACAAGCTTAATACACTCCTTAATTGAAGAATCGCAAAACCAGCAAGAAAAGAATGA
ACAAGAATTATTGGAATTAGATAAATGGGCAAGTTTGTGGAATTGGTTTAACATAACAAATTGGCTGTGG
TATATAAAATTATTCATAATGATAGTAGGAGGCTTGGTAGGTTTAAGAATAGTTTTTGCTGTACTTTCTA
TAGTGAATAGAGTTAGGCAGGGATATTCACCATTATCGTTTCAGACCCACCTCCCAACCCCGAGGGGACC
CAGAGAGGGCCTATTTCCCATGATTCCTTCATATTTGCATATACGATACAAGGCTGTTAGAGAGATAATT
AGAATTAATTTGACTGTAAACACAAAGATATTAGTACAAAATACGTGACGTAGAAAGTAATAATTTCTTG
GGTAGTTTGCAGTTTTAAAATTATGTTTTAAAATGGACTATCATATGCTTACCGTAACTTGAAAGTATTT
CGATTTCTTGGCTTTATATATCTTGTGGAAAGGACGAAACACCGCGCTTCCTTTTGCCCGCCAGTTTAAG
AGCTATGCTGGAAACAGCATAGCAAGTTTAAATAAGGCTAGTCCGTTATCAACTTGAAAAAGTGGCACCG
AGTCGGTGCTTTTTTTGAATTCTAGATCTTGAGACAAATGGCAGTATTCATCCACAATTTTAAAAGAAAA
GGGGGGATTGGGGGGTACAGTGCAGGGGAAAGAATAGTAGACATAATAGCAACAGACATACAAACTAAAG
AATTACAAAAACAAATTACAAAAATTCAAAATTTTCGGGTTTATTACAGGGACAGCAGAGATCCACTTTG
GCGCCGGCTCGAGTGGCTCCGGTGCCCGTCAGTGGGCAGAGCGCACATCGCCCACAGTCCCCGAGAAGTT
GGGGGGAGGGGTCGGCAATTGAACCGGTGCCTAGAGAAGGTGGCGCGGGGTAAACTGGGAAAGTGATGTC
GTGTACTGGCTCCGCCTTTTTCCCGAGGGTGGGGGAGAACCGTATATAAGTGCAGTAGTCGCCGTGAACG
TTCTTTTTCGCAACGGGTTTGCCGCCAGAACACAGGTGTCGTGACGCGGGATCCGCCACCATGACCGAGT
ACAAGCCCACGGTGCGCCTCGCCACCCGCGACGACGTCCCCAGGGCCGTACGCACCCTCGCCGCCGCGTT
CGCCGACTACCCCGCCACGCGCCACACCGTCGATCCGGACCGCCACATCGAGCGGGTCACCGAGCTGCAA
GAACTCTTCCTCACGCGCGTCGGGCTCGACATCGGCAAGGTGTGGGTCGCGGACGACGGCGCCGCGGTGG
CGGTCTGGACCACGCCGGAGAGCGTCGAAGCGGGGGCGGTGTTCGCCGAGATCGGCCCGCGCATGGCCGA
GTTGAGCGGTTCCCGGCTGGCCGCGCAGCAACAGATGGAAGGCCTCCTGGCGCCGCACCGGCCCAAGGAG
CCCGCGTGGTTCCTGGCCACCGTCGGAGTCTCGCCCGACCACCAGGGCAAGGGTCTGGGCAGCGCCGTCG
TGCTCCCCGGAGTGGAGGCGGCCGAGCGCGCCGGGGTGCCCGCCTTCCTGGAGACCTCCGCGCCCCGCAA
CCTCCCCTTCTACGAGCGGCTCGGCTTCACCGTCACCGCCGACGTCGAGGTGCCCGAAGGACCGCGCACC
TGGTGCATGACCCGCAAGCCCGGTGCCTGAACGCGTTAAGTCGACAATCAACCTCTGGATTACAAAATTT
GTGAAAGATTGACTGGTATTCTTAACTATGTTGCTCCTTTTACGCTATGTGGATACGCTGCTTTAATGCC
TTTGTATCATGCTATTGCTTCCCGTATGGCTTTCATTTTCTCCTCCTTGTATAAATCATGGTTGCTGTCT
CTTTATGAGGAGTTGTGGCCCGTTGTCAGGCAACGTGGCGTGGTGTGCACTGTGTTTGCTGACGCAACCC
CCACTGGTTGGGGCATTGCCACCACCTGTCAGCTCCTTTCCGGGACTTTCGCTTTCCCCCTCCCTATTGC
CACGGCGGAACTCATCGCCGCCTGCCTTGCCCGCTGCTGGACAGGGGCTCGGCTGTTGGGCACTGACAAT
TCCGTGGTGTTGTCGGGGAAATCATCGTCCTTTCCTTGGCTGCTCGCCTGTGTTGCCACCTGGATTCTGC
GCGGGACGTCCTTCTGCTACGTCCCTTCGGCCCTCAATCCAGCGGACCTTCCTTCCCGCGGCCTGCTGCC
GGCTCTGCGGCCTCTTCCGCGTCTTCGCCTTCGCCCTCAGACGAGTCGGATCTCCCTTTGGGCCGCCTCC
CCGCGTCGACTTTAAGACCAATGACTTACAAGGCAGCTGTAGATCTTAGCCACTTTTTAAAAGAAAAGGG
GGGACTGGAAGGGCTAATTCACTCCCAACGAAGACAAGATCTGCTTTTTGCTTGTACTGGGTCTCTCTGG
TTAGACCAGATCTGAGCCTGGGAGCTCTCTGGCTAACTAGGGAACCCACTGCTTAAGCCTCAATAAAGCT
TGCCTTGAGTGCTTCAAGTAGTGTGTGCCCGTCTGTTGTGTGACTCTGGTAACTAGAGATCCCTCAGACC
CTTTTAGTCAGTGTGGAAAATCTCTAGCAGTACGTATAGTAGTTCATGTCATCTTATTATTCAGTATTTA
TAACTTGCAAAGAAATGAATATCAGAGAGTGAGAGGAACTTGTTTATTGCAGCTTATAATGGTTACAAAT
AAAGCAATAGCATCACAAATTTCACAAATAAAGCATTTTTTTCACTGCATTCTAGTTGTGGTTTGTCCAA
ACTCATCAATGTATCTTATCATGTCTGGCTCTAGCTATCCCGCCCCTAACTCCGCCCATCCCGCCCCTAA
CTCCGCCCAGTTCCGCCCATTCTCCGCCCCATGGCTGACTAATTTTTTTTATTTATGCAGAGGCCGAGGC
CGCCTCGGCCTCTGAGCTATTCCAGAAGTAGTGAGGAGGCTTTTTTGGAGGCCTAGGGACGTACCCAATT
CGCCCTATAGTGAGTCGTATTACGCGCGCTCACTGGCCGTCGTTTTACAACGTCGTGACTGGGAAAACCC
TGGCGTTACCCAACTTAATCGCCTTGCAGCACATCCCCCTTTCGCCAGCTGGCGTAATAGCGAAGAGGCC
CGCACCGATCGCCCTTCCCAACAGTTGCGCAGCCTGAATGGCGAATGGG
[124 nt withheld, positions 4950-5073]
C
[91 nt withheld, positions 5075-5165]
A
[49 nt withheld, positions 5167-5215]
CCTTTGACGTTGGAGTCCACGTTCTTT
[37 nt withheld, positions 5243-5279]
ACCCTATCTCGGTCTATTCTTTTGATTTATAAGGGATTTTGCCGATTTCGGCCTATTGGTTAAAAAATGA
GCTGATTTAACAAAAATTTAACGCGAATTTTAACAAAATATTAACGCTTACAATTTAGGTGGCACTTTTC
GGGGAAATGTGCGCGGAACCCCTATTTGTTTATTTTTCTAAATACATTCAAATATGTATCCGCTCATGAG
ACAATAACCCTGATAAATGCTTCAATAATATTGAAAAAGGAAGAGTATGAGTATTCAACATTTCCGTGTC
GCCCTTATTCCCTTTTTTGCGGCATTTTGCCTTCCTGTTTTTGCTCACCCAGAAACGCTGGTGAAAGTAA
AAGATGCTGAAGATCAGTTGGGTGCACGAGTGGGTTACATCGAACTGGATCTCAACAGCGGTAAGATCCT
TGAGAGTTTTCGCCCCGAAGAACGTTTTCCAATGATGAGCACTTTTAAAGTTCTGCTATGTGGCGCGGTA
TTATCCCGTATTGACGCCGGGCAAGAGCAACTCGGTCGCCGCATACACTATTCTCAGAATGACTTGGTTG
AGTACTCACCAGTCACAGAAAAGCATCTTACGGATGGCATGACAGTAAGAGAATTATGCAGTGCTGCCAT
AACCATGAGTGATAACACTGCGGCCAACTTACTTCTGACAACGATCGGAGGACCGAAGGAGCTAACCGCT
TTTTTGCACAACATGGGGGATCATGTAACTCGCCTTGATCGTTGGGAACCGGAGCTGAATGAAGCCATAC
CAAACGACGAGCGTGACACCACGATGCCTGTAGCAATGGCAACAACGTTGCGCAAACTATTAACTGGCGA
ACTACTTACTCTAGCTTCCCGGCAACAATTAATAGACTGGATGGAGGCGGATAAAGTTGCAGGACCACTT
CTGCGCTCGGCCCTTCCGGCTGGCTGGTTTATTGCTGATAAATCTGGAGCCGGTGAGCGTGGGTCTCGCG
GTATCATTGCAGCACTGGGGCCAGATGGTAAGCCCTCCCGTATCGTAGTTATCTACACGACGGGGAGTCA
GGCAACTATGGATGAACGAAATAGACAGATCGCTGAGATAGGTGCCTCACTGATTAAGCATTGGTAACTG
TCAGACCAAGTTTACTCATATATACTTTAGATTGATTTAAAACTTCATTTTTAATTTAAAAGGATCTAGG
TGAAGATCCTTTTTGATAATCTCATGACCAAAATCCCTTAACGTGAGTTTTCGTTCCACTGAGCGTCAGA
CCCCGTAGAAAAGATCAAAGGATCTTCTTGAGATCCTTTTTTTCTGCGCGTAATCTGCTGCTTGCAAACA
AAAAAACCACCGCTACCAGCGGTGGTTTGTTTGCCGGATCAAGAGCTACCAACTCTTTTTCCGAAGGTAA
CTGGCTTCAGCAGAGCGCAGATACCAAATACTGTTCTTCTAGTGTAGCCGTAGTTAGGCCACCACTTCAA
GAACTCTGTAGCACCGCCTACATACCTCGCTCTGCTAATCCTGTTACCAGTGGCTGCTGCCAGTGGCGAT
AAGTCGTGTCTTACCGGGTTGGACTCAAGACGATAGTTACCGGATAAGGCGCAGCGGTCGGGCTGAACGG
GGGGTTCGTGCACACAGCCCAGCTTGGAGCGAACGACCTACACCGAACTGAGATACCTACAGCGTGAGCT
ATGAGAAAGCGCCACGCTTCCCGAAGGGAGAAAGGCGGACAGGTATCCGGTAAGCGGCAGGGTCGGAACA
GGAGAGCGCACGAGGGAGCTTCCAGGGGGAAACGCCTGGTATCTTTATAGTCCTGTCGGGTTTCGCCACC
TCTGACTTGAGCGTCGATTTTTGTGATGCTCGTCAGGGGGGCGGAGCCTATGGAAAAACGCCAGCAACGC
GGCCTTTTTACGGTTCCTGGCCTTTTGCTGGCCTTTTGCTCACATGTTCTTTCCTGCGTTATCCCCTGAT
TCTGTGGATAACCGTATTACCGCCTTTGAGTGAGCTGATACCGCTCGCCGCAGCCGAACGAC
